Addgene plasmid #215651: pBTRCk-pVhb-maACR
Purpose: pBBR1 Origin, KanR, with maACR gene under Vhb promoter
Depositing lab: Brian Pfleger. Depositing organization: University of Wisconsin, Madison. Publication: Anaerobic production of medium-chain fatty alcohols via a beta-reduction pathway. Mehrer CR, Incha MR, Politz MC, Pfleger BF. Metab Eng. 2018 Jul;48:63-71. doi: 10.1016/j.ymben.2018.05.011. Epub 2018 May 25. PubMed 29807110.
Backbone
  Vector backbone: pBTRCk
  Backbone size w/o insert (bp): 3217
  Total vector size (bp): 6370
  Vector type: Bacterial Expression
Growth in bacteria
  Bacterial resistance: Kanamycin, 50 μg/mL
  Growth temperature: 37°C
  Growth strain: DH5alpha
  Copy number: Low Copy
Gene/Insert
  Gene/Insert name: acyl-CoA reductase (alt names: fatty acyl-CoA/ACP reductase; ACR)
  Species: Marinobacter aquaeolei VT8
  Insert size (bp): 3153
  Promoter: Vhb
  Tag / fusion protein: Maltose binding protein and His tag (N terminal on insert)
  Cloning method: Unknown
  Sequencing primers: 5′ NA
Terms and licenses: Academic/Nonprofit Terms; Industry Terms: Not Available to Industry
How to cite: pBTRCk-pVhb-maACR was a gift from Brian Pfleger (Addgene plasmid # 215651 ; http://n2t.net/addgene:215651 ; RRID:Addgene_215651)
