[The description below was written by a language model from this plasmid's Addgene catalogue record and pLannotate feature annotations shown in this document.]
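Description:
pBTRCk-pVhb-maACR is a bacterial expression plasmid of about 6.4 kb built on the pBTRCk backbone. It replicates from the broad-host-range pBBR1 origin, with the oriV and its cognate Rep protein both annotated, and the record lists it as low copy. Selection is by kanamycin through an aph(3')-Ia aminoglycoside phosphotransferase gene, which the annotation places downstream of a cat promoter fragment and upstream of a tonB terminator. A short AmpR promoter fragment and a soxR terminator near the origin appear to be backbone remnants; no ampicillin resistance gene is annotated.

The payload is the fatty acyl-CoA/ACP reductase (ACR) of Marinobacter aquaeolei VT8, fused at its N terminus to maltose binding protein and a His tag. The MBP is the cytosolic form lacking a signal sequence; such a fusion partner is commonly used to improve solubility, and the His tag allows affinity purification. The feature table annotates MBP, followed by a region matched by homology to the Acinetobacter baylyi acyl-CoA reductase Acr1. This match most likely reflects similarity within the Marinobacter reductase rather than a separate gene. The His tag and the promoter were not picked up by the annotation. According to the catalogue, expression is driven by the Vhb promoter, which is generally known as the oxygen-responsive promoter of the Vitreoscilla hemoglobin gene and is induced under low-oxygen conditions. Transcription ends at the rrnB 5S/T1/T2 terminator region.

The associated publication concerns anaerobic production of medium-chain fatty alcohols via a beta-reduction pathway. The plasmid therefore fits metabolic engineering work in which the reductase converts acyl thioesters to alcohols under oxygen-limited culture.
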