Features (pLannotate 1.2.2; 12 found; start..end, strand, type, name):
     55..713     +  CDS            pBBR1 Rep (fragment): replication protein for the broad-host-range plasmid pBBR1 from Bordetella bronchiseptica
    715..809     +  promoter       cat promoter (fragment): promoter of the E. coli cat gene encoding chloramphenicol acetyltransferase
    810..1623    +  CDS            KanR (fragment): aminoglycoside phosphotransferase; aph(3')-Ia; confers resistance to kanamycin in bacteria or G418 (Geneticin®) in eukaryotes
   1642..1673    -  terminator     tonB terminator: bidirectional E. coli tonB-P14 transcription terminator
   1895..2995    +  CDS            MBP: maltose binding protein from E. coli; malE (mutated); This version of the gene does not encode a signal sequence, so MBP will remain in the cytosol.
   4187..5047    +  CDS            acr1: ACR1_ACIAD - Experimental evidence at protein level: Swiss-Prot protein existence level 1. Catalyzes the NADPH-dependent reduction of long chain acyl- CoA (with chain lengths of 14 to 22 carbons) to the corresponding aldehyde. From Acinetobacter baylyi (strain ATCC 33305 / BD413 / ADP1).
   5169..5284    +  ncRNA          5S rRNA: Accession: RF00001 - 5S ribosomal RNA
   5288..5374    +  terminator     rrnB T1 terminator: Escherichia coli rrnB; transcription terminator T1 from the E. coli rrnB gene
   5466..5493    +  terminator     rrnB T2 terminator: transcription terminator T2 from the E. coli rrnB gene
   5512..5565    +  promoter       AmpR promoter (fragment): bla
   5607..5643    -  terminator     soxR terminator: bidirectional E. coli soxR transcription terminator
   5649..54      +  rep_origin     pBBR1 oriV (across the origin): replication origin of the broad-host-range plasmid pBBR1 from Bordetella bronchiseptica; requires the pBBR1 Rep protein for replication
>Addgene plasmid #215651 | pBTRCk-pVhb-maACR | addgene full sequence | sequence record 440374 | Addgene NGS Result
CTGATTGCGCATGGTGCCGCAACCGTGCGGCACCCCTACCGCATGGAGATAAGCATGGCCACGCAGTCCA
GAGAAATCGGCATTCAAGCCAAGAACAAGCCCGGTCACTGGGTGCAAACGGAACGCAAAGCGCATGAGGC
GTGGGCCGGGCTTATTGCGAGGAAACCCACGGCGGCAATGCTGCTGCATCACCTCGTGGCGCAGATGGGC
CACCAGAACGCCGTGGTGGTCAGCCAGAAGACACTTTCCAAGCTCATCGGACGTTCTTTGCGGACGGTCC
AATACGCAGTCAAGGACTTGGTGGCCGAGCGCTGGATCTCCGTCGTGAAGCTCAACGGCCCCGGCACCGT
GTCGGCCTACGTGGTCAATGACCGCGTGGCGTGGGGCCAGCCCCGCGACCAGTTGCGCCTGTCGGTGTTC
AGTGCCGCCGTGGTGGTTGATCACGACGACCAGGACGAATCGCTGTTGGGGCATGGCGACCTGCGCCGCA
TCCCGACCCTGTATCCGGGCGAGCAGCAACTACCGACCGGCCCCGGCGAGGAGCCGCCCAGCCAGCCCGG
CATTCCGGGCATGGAACCAGACCTGCCAGCCTTGACCGAAACGGAGGAATGGGAACGACGCGGGCAGCAG
CGCCTGCCGATGCCCGATGAGCCGTGTTTTCTGGACGATGGCGAGCCGTTGGAGCCGCCGACACGGGTCA
CGCTGCCGCGCCGTACGTAAGAGGTTCCAACTTTCACCATAATGAAATAAGATCACTACCGGGCGTATTT
TTTGAGTTATCGAGATTTTCAGGAGCTAAGGAAGCTAAAATGAGCCATATTCAACGGGAAACGTCTTGCT
CGAGGCCGCGATTAAATTCCAACATGGATGCTGATTTATATGGGTATAAATGGGCTCGCGATAATGTCGG
GCAATCAGGTGCGACAATCTATCGATTGTATGGGAAGCCCGATGCGCCAGAGTTGTTTCTGAAACATGGC
AAAGGTAGCGTTGCCAATGATGTTACAGATGAGATGGTCAGGCTAAACTGGCTGACGGAATTTATGCCTC
TTCCGACCATCAAGCATTTTATCCGTACTCCTGATGATGCATGGTTACTCACCACTGCGATCCCAGGGAA
AACAGCATTCCAGGTATTAGAAGAATATCCTGATTCAGGTGAAAATATTGTTGATGCGCTGGCAGTGTTC
CTGCGCCGGTTGCATTCGATTCCTGTTTGTAATTGTCCTTTTAACGGCGATCGCGTATTTCGTCTCGCTC
AGGCGCAATCACGAATGAATAACGGTTTGGTTGGTGCGAGTGATTTTGATGACGAGCGTAATGGCTGGCC
TGTTGAACAAGTCTGGAAAGAAATGCATAAGCTTTTGCCATTCTCACCGGATTCAGTCGTCACTCATGGT
GATTTCTCACTTGATAACCTTATTTTTGACGAGGGGAAATTAATAGGTTGTATTGATGTTGGACGAGTCG
GAATCGCAGACCGATACCAGGATCTTGCCATCCTATGGAACTGCCTCGGTGAGTTTTCTCCTTCATTACA
GAAACGGCTTTTTCAAAAATATGGTATTGATAATCCTGATATGAATAAATTGCAGTTTCACTTGATGCTC
GATGAGTTTTTCTGAGGGCGGATCCCCCTCAAGTCAAAAGCCTCCGGTCGGAGGTTTTTGACTTTCTGCT
ATGGAGGTCAGGTATGATTTAAATGGTCAGTATTGAGCGATGCATTTACGTTAAGCTTACAGGACGCTGG
GGTTAAAAGTATTTGAGTTTTGATGTGGATTAAGTTTTAAGAGGCAATAAAGATTATAATAAGTGCTGCT
ACACCATACTGATGTATGGCAAAACCATATAATGAACTTAAGGCTCAACTCACAATAAACAAGCGGCAAA
AGAAATGAAAATCGAAGAAGGTAAACTGGTAATCTGGATTAACGGCGATAAAGGCTATAACGGTCTCGCT
GAAGTCGGTAAGAAATTCGAGAAAGATACCGGAATTAAAGTCACCGTTGAGCATCCGGATAAACTGGAAG
AGAAATTCCCACAGGTTGCGGCAACTGGCGATGGCCCTGACATTATCTTCTGGGCACACGACCGCTTTGG
TGGCTACGCTCAATCTGGCCTGTTGGCTGAAATCACCCCGGACAAAGCGTTCCAGGACAAGCTGTATCCG
TTTACCTGGGATGCCGTACGTTACAACGGCAAGCTGATTGCTTACCCGATCGCTGTTGAAGCGTTATCGC
TGATTTATAACAAAGATCTGCTGCCGAACCCGCCAAAAACCTGGGAAGAGATCCCGGCGCTGGATAAAGA
ACTGAAAGCGAAAGGTAAGAGCGCGCTGATGTTCAACCTGCAAGAACCGTACTTCACCTGGCCGCTGATT
GCTGCTGACGGGGGTTATGCGTTCAAGTATGAAAACGGCAAGTACGACATTAAAGACGTGGGCGTGGATA
ACGCTGGCGCGAAAGCGGGTCTGACCTTCCTGGTTGACCTGATTAAAAACAAACACATGAATGCAGACAC
CGATTACTCCATCGCAGAAGCTGCCTTTAATAAAGGCGAAACAGCGATGACCATCAACGGCCCGTGGGCA
TGGTCCAACATCGACACCAGCAAAGTGAATTATGGTGTAACGGTACTGCCGACCTTCAAGGGTCAACCAT
CCAAACCGTTCGTTGGCGTGCTGAGCGCAGGTATTAACGCCGCCAGTCCGAACAAAGAGCTGGCAAAAGA
GTTCCTCGAAAACTATCTGCTGACTGATGAAGGTCTGGAAGCGGTTAATAAAGACAAACCGCTGGGTGCC
GTAGCGCTGAAGTCTTACGAGGAAGAGTTGGTGAAAGATCCGCGGATTGCCGCCACTATGGAAAACGCCC
AGAAAGGTGAAATCATGCCGAACATCCCGCAGATGTCCGCTTTCTGGTATGCCGTGCGTACTGCGGTGAT
CAACGCCGCCAGCGGTCGTCAGACTGTCGATGAAGCCCTGAAAGACGCGCAGACTAATTCGAGCTCGAAC
AACAACAACAATAACAATAACAACAACCTCGGGATCGAGGGAAGGATTTCAGAATTCAATTATTTCCTGA
CAGGCGGCACCGGTTTTATCGGTCGTTTTCTGGTTGAGAAACTCTTGGCGCGCGGCGGCACCGTGTATGT
TCTGGTTCGCGAGCAGTCCCAGGACAAGCTGGAGCGGCTCCGGGAGCGCTGGGGTGCAGACGACAAGCAA
GTGAAGGCTGTGATCGGCGACCTCACCAGCAAAAACCTTGGTATTGACGCGAAAACGCTGAAATCACTGA
AAGGAAATATCGACCACGTATTCCATCTTGCCGCGGTCTACGACATGGGCGCAGACGAAGAAGCCCAGGC
CGCCACCAATATCGAAGGCACCAGGGCGGCTGTTCAGGCCGCCGAAGCCATGGGCGCCAAGCATTTCCAT
CATGTGTCATCCATCGCGGCAGCGGGTCTGTTCAAGGGTATCTTCCGGGAGGATATGTTCGAAGAAGCCG
AGAAGCTTGATCATCCTTACCTGCGCACCAAGCACGAATCCGAAAAAGTTGTGCGTGAAGAATGCAAGGT
TCCGTTCCGCATCTACCGCCCTGGTATGGTCATTGGCCATTCGGAAACCGGCGAAATGGACAAGGTTGAC
GGGCCCTATTACTTCTTCAAGATGATTCAGAAGATCCGTCATGCGTTGCCCCAGTGGGTACCCACCATCG
GTATTGAAGGTGGCCGGCTGAACATTGTGCCGGTGGATTTCGTGGTCGATGCACTGGATCACATTGCCCA
TCTGGAAGGCGAAGATGGCAACTGTTTCCATCTGGTGGACTCCGATCCGTATAAGGTGGGTGAGATCCTC
AATATTTTCTGCGAGGCCGGCCATGCCCCCCGCATGGGTATGCGCATCGATTCCCGGATGTTCGGTTTTA
TTCCGCCGTTTATTCGCCAGAGCATCAAGAATCTGCCTCCGGTCAAGCGCATTACTGGTGCGCTTCTGGA
TGACATGGGCATTCCGCCCTCGGTGATGTCCTTCATTAATTACCCGACCCGTTTTGATACCCGGGAGCTG
GAGCGGGTTCTGAAGGGCACAGACATTGAGGTGCCGCGTCTGCCGTCCTATGCCCCGGTTATCTGGGACT
ACTGGGAGCGCAATCTGGACCCGGACCTGTTCAAGGACCGCACCCTCAAGGGCACGGTTGAAGGTAAGGT
TTGCGTGGTCACCGGCGCGACCTCGGGTATTGGCCTGGCAACGGCAGAGAAGCTGGCAGAGGCCGGTGCC
ATTCTGGTCATTGGTGCGCGCACCAAGGAAACTCTGGATGAAGTGGCGGCCAGTCTGGAGGCCAAGGGTG
GCAACGTGCATGCGTACCAGTGCGACTTTTCGGACATGGACGACTGCGACCGCTTTGTGAAGACGGTGCT
GGATAATCACGGCCACGTGGATGTACTGGTGAATAACGCGGGTCGCTCCATCCGCCGCTCGCTGGCGTTG
TCTTTTGACCGGTTCCACGATTTTGAGCGGACCATGCAGCTGAACTACTTTGGCTCCGTTCGGCTGATCA
TGGGCTTTGCGCCAGCCATGCTGGAGCGTCGCCGCGGGCACGTGGTGAATATTTCTTCCATCGGGGTACT
TACCAACGCTCCGCGTTTCTCGGCCTATGTCTCCTCGAAATCCGCACTGGACGCGTTCAGCCGCTGTGCC
GCTGCAGAATGGTCGGATCGCAACGTGACCTTCACCACCATCAACATGCCGTTGGTGAAAACGCCGATGA
TCGCGCCCACCAAGATCTACGATTCCGTGCCGACGCTGACGCCGGATGAAGCCGCCCAGATGGTGGCGGA
TGCGATTGTGTACCGGCCCAAGCGCATTGCCACCCGTCTTGGCGTGTTCGCGCAGGTTCTGCATGCGCTG
GCACCGAAGATGGGTGAGATCATTATGAACACTGGCTACCGGATGTTCCCGGATTCTCCAGCAGCCGCTG
GCAGCAAGTCCGGCGAAAAGCCGAAAGTCTCTACCGAGCAGGTGGCCTTTGCGGCGATTATGCGGGGGAT
ATACTGGAGTCTAGACCATCATCACCATCATCACCATCACTGATAAGCTGTTTTGGCGGATGAGAGAAGA
TTTTCAGCCTGATACAGATTAAATCAGAACGCAGAAGCGGTCTGATAAAACAGAATTTGCCTGGCGGCAG
TAGCGCGGTGGTCCCACCTGACCCCATGCCGAACTCAGAAGTGAAACGCCGTAGCGCCGATGGTAGTGTG
GGGTCTCCCCATGCGAGAGTAGGGAACTGCCAGGCATCAAATAAAACGAAAGGCTCAGTCGAAAGACTGG
GCCTTTCGTTTTATCTGTTGTTTGTCGGTGAACGCTCTCCTGAGTAGGACAAATCCGCCGGGAGCGGATT
TGAACGTTGCGAAGCAACGGCCCGGAGGGTGGCGGGCAGGACGCCCGCCATAAACTGCCAGGCATCAAAT
TAAGCAGAAGGCCATCCTGACGGATGGCCTTTTTGCGTTTCTACAAACTCTTTTGTTTATTTTTCTAAAT
ACATTCAAATATGTATCCGCTCATGAGACAATAACATCATTCAGGACGAGCCTCAGACTCCAGCGTAACT
GGACTGAAAACAAACTAAAGCGCCCTTGTGGCGCTTTAGTTTTGTTCCGCGGCCACCGGCTGGCTCGCTT
CGCTCGGCCCGTGGACAACCCTGCTGGACAAGCTGATGGACAGGCTGCGCCTGCCCACGAGCTTGACCAC
AGGGATTGCCCACCGGCTACCCAGCCTTCGACCACATACCCACCGGCTCCAACTGCGCGGCCTGCGGCCT
TGCCCCATCAATTTTTTTAATTTTCTCTGGGGAAAAGCCTCCGGCCTGCGGCCTGCGCGCTTCGCTTGCC
GGTTGGACACCAAGTGGAAGGCGGGTCAAGGCTCGCGCAGCGACCGCGCAGCGGCTTGGCCTTGACGCGC
CTGGAACGACCCAAGCCTATGCGAGTGGGGGCAGTCGAAGGGCGAAGCCCGCCCGCCTGCCCCCCGAGCC
TCACGGCGGCGAGTGCGGGGGTTCCAAGGGGGCAGCGCCACCTTGGGCAAGGCCGAAGGCCGCGCAGTCG
ATCAACAAGCCCCGGAGGGGCCACTTTTTGCCGGAGGGGGAGCCGCGCCGAAGGCGTGGGGGAACCCCGC
AGGGGTGCCCTTCTTTGGGCACCAAAGAACTAGATATAGGGCGAAATGCGAAAGACTTAAAAATCAACAA
CTTAAAAAAGGGGGGTACGCAACAGCTCATTGCGGCACCCCCCGCAATAGCTCATTGCGTAGGTTAAAGA
AAATCTGTAATTGACTGCCACTTTTACGCAACGCATAATTGTTGTCGCGCTGCCGAAAAGTTGCAG
